Addgene plasmid #72659: H2B-GFP-AsLOV2-NES27 (pDN158)
Purpose: Constitutively nuclear variant of a very strong, photocaged NES (AsLOV2-NES 27) for blocking endogenous, CRM-1-dependent nuclear export
Depositing lab: Barbara Di Ventura & Roland Eils. Depositing organization: Deutsches Krebsforschungszentrum (DKFZ). Publication: Optogenetic control of nuclear protein export. Niopek D, Wehler P, Roensch J, Eils R, Di Ventura B. Nat Commun. 2016 Feb 8;7:10624. doi: 10.1038/ncomms10624. PubMed 26853913.
Backbone
  Vector backbone: pEGFP-N1
  Backbone manufacturer: Clontech
  Backbone size w/o insert (bp): 5585
  Vector type: Mammalian Expression
Growth in bacteria
  Bacterial resistance: Kanamycin, 50 μg/mL
  Growth temperature: 37°C
  Growth strain: DH5alpha
  Copy number: High Copy
Gene/Insert
  Gene/Insert name: H2B-GFP-AsLOV2-NES27
  Promoter: CMV
  Cloning method: Unknown
  Sequencing primers: 5′ CMV-F; 3′ SV40pA-R
Terms and licenses: Academic/Nonprofit Terms; Industry Terms: Not Available to Industry
How to cite: H2B-GFP-AsLOV2-NES27 (pDN158) was a gift from Barbara Di Ventura & Roland Eils (Addgene plasmid # 72659 ; http://n2t.net/addgene:72659 ; RRID:Addgene_72659)
