[The description below was written by a language model from this plasmid's Addgene catalogue record and pLannotate feature annotations shown in this document.]
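Description:
H2B-GFP-AsLOV2-NES27 (pDN158) is a mammalian expression plasmid built on the Clontech pEGFP-N1 backbone. The full sequence record is 5,585 nt; the catalogue lists that same figure as the backbone size without insert, so it evidently refers to the whole construct. The plasmid replicates in E. coli at high copy from a ColE1/pUC-type origin and also carries an f1 phage origin. Selection relies on a single Tn5 NeoR/KanR gene placed behind tandem bacterial (bla) and SV40 early promoters and terminated by the HSV TK polyadenylation signal. This gene confers kanamycin resistance in bacteria and can support G418 selection in mammalian cells.

The payload is one fusion open reading frame driven by the CMV immediate-early enhancer and promoter and ended by the SV40 poly(A) signal. It encodes human histone H2B (HIST1H2BJ), followed by EGFP, followed by the AsLOV2-NES27 module. The automated annotation labels the region after EGFP as miniSOG. This most likely reflects homology between LOV2 domains, as miniSOG is itself a phototropin LOV2 derivative, and the region corresponds to the AsLOV2 photosensor named in the record. The NES27 sequence itself is not annotated separately. Short hits to large T antigen, ble and bGH poly(A) are probably backbone remnants or annotation artefacts.

In this design, a very strong nuclear export signal is caged by the LOV2 domain and is expected to be exposed on illumination, since LOV domains respond to blue light. H2B tethers the protein to chromatin, so it remains constitutively nuclear rather than being exported, and EGFP allows it to be visualised. According to the record, the construct is used to block endogenous CRM1-dependent nuclear export, presumably because the uncaged, anchored NES engages the export receptor.
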