Features (pLannotate 1.2.2; 16 found; start..end, strand, type, name):
     61..364     +  enhancer       CMV enhancer: human cytomegalovirus immediate early enhancer
    365..568     +  promoter       CMV promoter: human cytomegalovirus (CMV) immediate early promoter
    591..652     +  misc_feature   MCS (fragment): multiple cloning site
    657..1034    +  CDS            H2B: human histone H2B; HIST1H2BJ
   1053..1769    +  CDS            EGFP: EGFP is a basic (constitutively fluorescent) green fluorescent protein published in 1996, derived from Aequorea victoria. It is reported to be a rapidly-maturing weak dimer with moderate acid sensitivity.
   1818..2135    +  CDS            miniSOG: miniSOG is a basic (constitutively fluorescent) cyan fluorescent protein published in 2011, derived from Arabidopsis thaliana. It requires the cofactor flavin for fluorescence.
   2267..2350    +  CDS            large T antigen (fragment): large T antigen from SV40 (simian virus 40)
   2373..2494    +  polyA_signal   SV40 poly(A) signal: SV40 polyadenylation signal
   2528..2956    -  rep_origin     f1 ori (sequence partly withheld): f1 bacteriophage origin of replication; arrow indicates direction of (+) strand synthesis
   2983..3087    +  promoter       AmpR promoter: bla
   3089..3446    +  promoter       SV40 promoter: SV40 enhancer and early promoter
   3481..4275    +  CDS            NeoR/KanR: aminoglycoside phosphotransferase from Tn5; aph(3')-II (or nptII); confers resistance to neomycin, kanamycin, and G418 (Geneticin®)
   4296..4448    +  CDS            ble (fragment): BLE_KLEPN - Experimental evidence at protein level: Swiss-Prot protein existence level 1. Binding protein with a strong affinity to the bleomycin family of antibiotics. Binds to CL990; an antimitotic-antibiotic compound. From Klebsiella pneumoniae.
   4507..4554    +  polyA_signal   HSV TK poly(A) signal: herpes simplex virus thymidine kinase polyadenylation signal (Cole and Stacy, 1985)
   4645..4661    -  polyA_signal   bGH poly(A) signal (fragment): bovine growth hormone polyadenylation signal
   4883..5471    +  rep_origin     ori: high-copy-number ColE1/pMB1/pBR322/pUC origin of replication
>Addgene plasmid #72659 | H2B-GFP-AsLOV2-NES27 (pDN158) | depositor full sequence | sequence record 133053 | Full vector sequence
TAGTTATTAATAGTAATCAATTACGGGGTCATTAGTTCATAGCCCATATATGGAGTTCCGCGTTACATAA
CTTACGGTAAATGGCCCGCCTGGCTGACCGCCCAACGACCCCCGCCCATTGACGTCAATAATGACGTATG
TTCCCATAGTAACGCCAATAGGGACTTTCCATTGACGTCAATGGGTGGAGTATTTACGGTAAACTGCCCA
CTTGGCAGTACATCAAGTGTATCATATGCCAAGTACGCCCCCTATTGACGTCAATGACGGTAAATGGCCC
GCCTGGCATTATGCCCAGTACATGACCTTATGGGACTTTCCTACTTGGCAGTACATCTACGTATTAGTCA
TCGCTATTACCATGGTGATGCGGTTTTGGCAGTACATCAATGGGCGTGGATAGCGGTTTGACTCACGGGG
ATTTCCAAGTCTCCACCCCATTGACGTCAATGGGAGTTTGTTTTGGCACCAAAATCAACGGGACTTTCCA
AAATGTCGTAACAACTCCGCCCCATTGACGCAAATGGGCGGTAGGCGTGTACGGTGGGAGGTCTATATAA
GCAGAGCTGGTTTAGTGAACCGTCAGATCCGCTAGCGCTACCGGACTCAGATCTCGAGCTCAAGCTTCGA
ATTCTGCAGTCGACGGTACCGCCACCATGCCAGAGCCAGCGAAGTCTGCTCCCGCCCCGAAAAAGGGCTC
CAAGAAGGCGGTGACTAAGGCGCAGAAGAAAGGCGGCAAGAAGCGCAAGCGCAGCCGCAAGGAGAGCTAT
TCCATCTATGTGTACAAGGTTCTGAAGCAGGTCCACCCTGACACCGGCATTTCGTCCAAGGCCATGGGCA
TCATGAATTCGTTTGTGAACGACATTTTCGAGCGCATCGCAGGTGAGGCTTCCCGCCTGGCGCATTACAA
CAAGCGCTCGACCATCACCTCCAGGGAGATCCAGACGGCCGTGCGCCTGCTGCTGCCTGGGGAGTTGGCC
AAGCACGCCGTGTCCGAGGGTACTAAGGCCATCACCAAGTACACCAGCGCTAAGGATCCACCGGTCGCCA
CCATGGTGAGCAAGGGCGAGGAGCTGTTCACCGGGGTGGTGCCCATCCTGGTCGAGCTGGACGGCGACGT
AAACGGCCACAAGTTCAGCGTGTCCGGCGAGGGCGAGGGCGATGCCACCTACGGCAAGCTGACCCTGAAG
TTCATCTGCACCACCGGCAAGCTGCCCGTGCCCTGGCCCACCCTCGTGACCACCCTGACCTACGGCGTGC
AGTGCTTCAGCCGCTACCCCGACCACATGAAGCAGCACGACTTCTTCAAGTCCGCCATGCCCGAAGGCTA
CGTCCAGGAGCGCACCATCTTCTTCAAGGACGACGGCAACTACAAGACCCGCGCCGAGGTGAAGTTCGAG
GGCGACACCCTGGTGAACCGCATCGAGCTGAAGGGCATCGACTTCAAGGAGGACGGCAACATCCTGGGGC
ACAAGCTGGAGTACAACTACAACAGCCACAACGTCTATATCATGGCCGACAAGCAGAAGAACGGCATCAA
GGTGAACTTCAAGATCCGCCACAACATCGAGGACGGCAGCGTGCAGCTCGCCGACCACTACCAGCAGAAC
ACCCCCATCGGCGACGGCCCCGTGCTGCTGCCCGACAACCACTACCTGAGCACCCAGTCCGCCCTGAGCA
AAGACCCCAACGAGAAGCGCGATCACATGGTCCTGCTGGAGTTCGTGACCGCCGCCGGGATCACTCTCGG
CATGGACGAGCTGTACAAGGGTGGATCTGGAGGTTCAGGTGGAAGTTTGGCTACTACACTTGAACGTATT
GAGAAGAACTTTGTCATTACTGACCCAAGATTGCCAGATAATCCCATTATATTCGCGTCCGATAGTTTCT
TGCAGTTGACAGAATATAGCCGTGAAGAAATTTTGGGAAGAAACTGCAGGTTTCTACAAGGTCCTGAAAC
TGATCGCGCGACAGTGAGAAAAATTAGAGATGCCATAGATAACCAAACAGAGGTCACTGTTCAGCTGATT
AATTATACAAAGAGTGGTAAAAAGTTCTGGAACCTCTTTCACTTGCAGCCTATGCGAGATCAGAAGGGAG
ATGTCCAGTACTTTATTGGGGTTCAGTTGGATGGAACTGAGCATGTCCGAGATGCTGCCGAGAGAGAGGG
AGTCATGCTGATTAAGAAAACTGCAGAAAATATTGAGGAGCTGGCCAAGGAGCTGGCCGACCTGAACCTG
GACTAGCTCGAGCGGCCGCGACTCTAGATCATAATCAGCCATACCACATTTGTAGAGGTTTTACTTGCTT
TAAAAAACCTCCCACACCTCCCCCTGAACCTGAAACATAAAATGAATGCAATTGTTGTTGTTAACTTGTT
TATTGCAGCTTATAATGGTTACAAATAAAGCAATAGCATCACAAATTTCACAAATAAAGCATTTTTTTCA
CTGCATTCTAGTTGTGGTTTGTCCAAACTCATCAATGTATCTTAAGGCGTAAATTGTAAGCGTTAATATT
TTGTTAAAATTCGCGTTAAATTTTTGTTAAATCAGCTCATTTTTTAACCAATAGGCCGAAATCGGCAAAA
TCCCTTATAAATCAAAAGAATAGACCGAGATAGGGT
[37 nt withheld, positions 2627-2663]
AAAGAACGTGGACTCCAACGTCAAAGG
[49 nt withheld, positions 2691-2739]
T
[91 nt withheld, positions 2741-2831]
G
[124 nt withheld, positions 2833-2956]
CAGGTGGCACTTTTCGGGGAAATGTGCGCGGAACCCCTATTTGTTTATTTTTCTAAATACATTCAAATAT
GTATCCGCTCATGAGACAATAACCCTGATAAATGCTTCAATAATATTGAAAAAGGAAGAGTCCTGAGGCG
GAAAGAACCAGCTGTGGAATGTGTGTCAGTTAGGGTGTGGAAAGTCCCCAGGCTCCCCAGCAGGCAGAAG
TATGCAAAGCATGCATCTCAATTAGTCAGCAACCAGGTGTGGAAAGTCCCCAGGCTCCCCAGCAGGCAGA
AGTATGCAAAGCATGCATCTCAATTAGTCAGCAACCATAGTCCCGCCCCTAACTCCGCCCATCCCGCCCC
TAACTCCGCCCAGTTCCGCCCATTCTCCGCCCCATGGCTGACTAATTTTTTTTATTTATGCAGAGGCCGA
GGCCGCCTCGGCCTCTGAGCTATTCCAGAAGTAGTGAGGAGGCTTTTTTGGAGGCCTAGGCTTTTGCAAA
GATCGATCAAGAGACAGGATGAGGATCGTTTCGCATGATTGAACAAGATGGATTGCACGCAGGTTCTCCG
GCCGCTTGGGTGGAGAGGCTATTCGGCTATGACTGGGCACAACAGACAATCGGCTGCTCTGATGCCGCCG
TGTTCCGGCTGTCAGCGCAGGGGCGCCCGGTTCTTTTTGTCAAGACCGACCTGTCCGGTGCCCTGAATGA
ACTGCAAGACGAGGCAGCGCGGCTATCGTGGCTGGCCACGACGGGCGTTCCTTGCGCAGCTGTGCTCGAC
GTTGTCACTGAAGCGGGAAGGGACTGGCTGCTATTGGGCGAAGTGCCGGGGCAGGATCTCCTGTCATCTC
ACCTTGCTCCTGCCGAGAAAGTATCCATCATGGCTGATGCAATGCGGCGGCTGCATACGCTTGATCCGGC
TACCTGCCCATTCGACCACCAAGCGAAACATCGCATCGAGCGAGCACGTACTCGGATGGAAGCCGGTCTT
GTCGATCAGGATGATCTGGACGAAGAGCATCAGGGGCTCGCGCCAGCCGAACTGTTCGCCAGGCTCAAGG
CGAGCATGCCCGACGGCGAGGATCTCGTCGTGACCCATGGCGATGCCTGCTTGCCGAATATCATGGTGGA
AAATGGCCGCTTTTCTGGATTCATCGACTGTGGCCGGCTGGGTGTGGCGGACCGCTATCAGGACATAGCG
TTGGCTACCCGTGATATTGCTGAAGAGCTTGGCGGCGAATGGGCTGACCGCTTCCTCGTGCTTTACGGTA
TCGCCGCTCCCGATTCGCAGCGCATCGCCTTCTATCGCCTTCTTGACGAGTTCTTCTGAGCGGGACTCTG
GGGTTCGAAATGACCGACCAAGCGACGCCCAACCTGCCATCACGAGATTTCGATTCCACCGCCGCCTTCT
ATGAAAGGTTGGGCTTCGGAATCGTTTTCCGGGACGCCGGCTGGATGATCCTCCAGCGCGGGGATCTCAT
GCTGGAGTTCTTCGCCCACCCTAGGGGGAGGCTAACTGAAACACGGAAGGAGACAATACCGGAAGGAACC
CGCGCTATGACGGCAATAAAAAGACAGAATAAAACGCACGGTGTTGGGTCGTTTGTTCATAAACGCGGGG
TTCGGTCCCAGGGCTGGCACTCTGTCGATACCCCACCGAGACCCCATTGGGGCCAATACGCCCGCGTTTC
TTCCTTTTCCCCACCCCACCCCCCAAGTTCGGGTGAAGGCCCAGGGCTCGCAGCCAACGTCGGGGCGGCA
GGCCCTGCCATAGCCTCAGGTTACTCATATATACTTTAGATTGATTTAAAACTTCATTTTTAATTTAAAA
GGATCTAGGTGAAGATCCTTTTTGATAATCTCATGACCAAAATCCCTTAACGTGAGTTTTCGTTCCACTG
AGCGTCAGACCCCGTAGAAAAGATCAAAGGATCTTCTTGAGATCCTTTTTTTCTGCGCGTAATCTGCTGC
TTGCAAACAAAAAAACCACCGCTACCAGCGGTGGTTTGTTTGCCGGATCAAGAGCTACCAACTCTTTTTC
CGAAGGTAACTGGCTTCAGCAGAGCGCAGATACCAAATACTGTCCTTCTAGTGTAGCCGTAGTTAGGCCA
CCACTTCAAGAACTCTGTAGCACCGCCTACATACCTCGCTCTGCTAATCCTGTTACCAGTGGCTGCTGCC
AGTGGCGATAAGTCGTGTCTTACCGGGTTGGACTCAAGACGATAGTTACCGGATAAGGCGCAGCGGTCGG
GCTGAACGGGGGGTTCGTGCACACAGCCCAGCTTGGAGCGAACGACCTACACCGAACTGAGATACCTACA
GCGTGAGCTATGAGAAAGCGCCACGCTTCCCGAAGGGAGAAAGGCGGACAGGTATCCGGTAAGCGGCAGG
GTCGGAACAGGAGAGCGCACGAGGGAGCTTCCAGGGGGAAACGCCTGGTATCTTTATAGTCCTGTCGGGT
TTCGCCACCTCTGACTTGAGCGTCGATTTTTGTGATGCTCGTCAGGGGGGCGGAGCCTATGGAAAAACGC
CAGCAACGCGGCCTTTTTACGGTTCCTGGCCTTTTGCTGGCCTTTTGCTCACATGTTCTTTCCTGCGTTA
TCCCCTGATTCTGTGGATAACCGTATTACCGCCATGCAT
