>Addgene plasmid #72659 | H2B-GFP-AsLOV2-NES27 (pDN158) | addgene partial sequence | sequence record 135499 | CMV-F 5'-CGCAAATGGGCGGTAGGCGTG-3'
CTATATAAGCAGAGCTGGTTTAGTGAACCGTCAGATCCGCTAGCGCTACCGGACTCAGATCTCGAGCTCA
AGCTTCGAATTCTGCAGTCGACGGTACCGCCACCATGCCAGAGCCAGCGAAGTCTGCTCCCGCCCCGAAA
AAGGGCTCCAAGAAGGCGGTGACTAAGGCGCAGAAGAAAGGCGGCAAGAAGCGCAAGCGCAGCCGCAAGG
AGAGCTATTCCATCTATGTGTACAAGGTTCTGAAGCAGGTCCACCCTGACACCGGCATTTCGTCCAAGGC
CATGGGCATCATGAATTCGTTTGTGAACGACATTTTCGAGCGCATCGCAGGTGAGGCTTCCCGCCTGGCG
CATTACAACAAGCGCTCGACCATCACCTCCAGGGAGATCCAGACGGCCGTGCGCCTGCTGCTGCCTGGGG
AGTTGGCCAAGCACGCCGTGTCCGAGGGTACTAAGGCCATCACCAAGTACACCAGCGCTAAGGATCCACC
GGTCGCCACCATGGTGAGCAAGGGCGAGGAGCTGTTCACCGGGGTGGTGCCCATCCTGGTCGAGCTGGAC
GGCGACGTAAACGGCCACAAGTTCAGCGTGTCCGGCGAGGGCGAGGGCGATGCCACCTACGGCAAGCTGA
CCCTGAAGTTCATCTGCACCACCGGCAAGCTGCCCGTGCCCTGGCCCACCCTCGTGACCACCCTGACCTA
CGGCGTGCAGTGCTTCAGCCGCTACCCCGACCACATGAAGCAGCACGACTTCTTCAAGTCCGCCATGCCC
GAAGGCTACGTCCAGGAGCGCACCATCTTCTTCAAGGACGACGGCAACTACAAGACCCGCGCCGAGGTGA
AGTTCGAGGGCGACACCCTGGTGAACCGCATCGAGCTGAAGGGCATCGACTTCAAGGAGGACGGCAACAT
CCTGGGGCACAAGCTGGAGTACAACTACAACAGCCACAACGTCTATATCATGGCCGACAAGCAGAAGAAC
GGCATCAAGGTGAACTTCAAGATCCGCCACAACATCGAGGACGGCAGCGTGCAGCTCGCCGACCACTACC
AGCAGAACACCCCC
