>Addgene plasmid #72659 | H2B-GFP-AsLOV2-NES27 (pDN158) | addgene partial sequence | sequence record 135500 | SV40pA-R 5'-GAAATTTGTGATGCTATTGC-3'
TTATAAGCTGCAATAAACAAGTTAACAACAACAATTGCATTCATTTTATGTTTCAGGTTCAGGGGGAGGT
GTGGGAGGTTTTTTAAAGCAAGTAAAACCTCTACAAATGTGGTATGGCTGATTATGATCTAGAGTCGCGG
CCGCTCGAGCTAGTCCAGGTTCAGGTCGGCCAGCTCCTTGGCCAGCTCCTCAATATTTTCTGCAGTTTTC
TTAATCAGCATGACTCCCTCTCTCTCGGCAGCATCTCGGACATGCTCAGTTCCATCCAACTGAACCCCAA
TAAAGTACTGGACATCTCCCTTCTGATCTCGCATAGGCTGCAAGTGAAAGAGGTTCCAGAACTTTTTACC
ACTCTTTGTATAATTAATCAGCTGAACAGTGACCTCTGTTTGGTTATCTATGGCATCTCTAATTTTTCTC
ACTGTCGCGCGATCAGTTTCAGGACCTTGTAGAAACCTGCAGTTTCTTCCCAAAATTTCTTCACGGCTAT
ATTCTGTCAACTGCAAGAAACTATCGGACGCGAATATAATGGGATTATCTGGCAATCTTGGGTCAGTAAT
GACAAAGTTCTTCTCAATACGTTCAAGTGTAGTAGCCAAACTTCCACCTGAACCTCCAGATCCACCCTTG
TACAGCTCGTCCATGCCGAGAGTGATCCCGGCGGCGGTCACGAACTCCAGCAGGACCATGTGATCGCGCT
TCTCGTTGGGGTCTTTGCTCAGGGCGGACTGGGTGCTCAGGTAGTGGTTGTCGGGCAGCAGCACGGGGCC
GTCGCCGATGGGGGTGTTCTGCTGGTAGTGGTCGGCGAGCTGCACGCTGCCGTCCTCGATGTTGTGGCGG
ATCTTGAAGTTCACCTTGATGCCGTTCTTCTGCTTGTCGGCCATGATATAGACGTTGTGGCTGTTGTAGT
TGTACTCCAGCTTGTGCCCCAGGATGTTGCCGTCCTCCTTGAAGTCGATGCCCTTCAGCTCGATGCGGTT
CACCAGGGTGTCGCCCTCGAACTTCACCTCGGCGCGGGTCTTGTAGTTGCC
